>Addgene plasmid #247607 | pFA6a-mIAA7-mNeon-HISMX6 | addgene full sequence | sequence record 494848 | Addgene NGS Result
GAACGCGGCCGCCAGCTGAAGCTTCGTACGCTGCAGGTCGACGGATCCCCGGGTTAATTAACGGCTTCTC
TGAGACCGTGGACCTGATGCTGAACCTGCAGTCCAATAAGGAGGGCTCTGTGGATCTGAAGAACGTGAGC
GCCGTGCCTAAGGAGAAGACCACACTGAAGGACCCATCCAAGCCCCCTGCCAAGGCACAGGTGGTGGGAT
GGCCACCCGTGCGGAACTACAGAAAGAATATGATGACCCAGCAGAAGACAAGCTCCGGTTCTGGTGTTTC
TAAGGGTGAAGAAGACAACATGGCTTCTTTGCCAGCTACTCACGAATTGCACATCTTCGGTTCTATCAAC
GGTGTTGACTTCGACATGGTTGGTCAAGGTACTGGTAACCCAAACGACGGTTACGAAGAATTGAACTTGA
AGTCTACTAAGGGTGACTTGCAATTCTCTCCATGGATCTTGGTTCCACACATCGGTTACGGTTTCCACCA
ATACTTGCCATACCCAGACGGTATGTCTCCATTCCAAGCTGCTATGGTTGACGGTTCTGGTTACCAAGTT
CACAGAACTATGCAATTCGAAGACGGTGCTTCTTTGACTGTTAACTACAGATACACTTACGAAGGTTCTC
ACATCAAGGGTGAAGCTCAAGTTAAGGGTACTGGTTTCCCAGCTGACGGTCCAGTTATGACTAACTCTTT
GACTGCTGCTGACTGGTGTAGATCTAAGAAGACTTACCCAAACGACAAGACTATCATCTCTACTTTCAAG
TGGTCTTACACTACTGGTAACGGTAAGAGATACAGATCTACTGCTAGAACTACTTACACTTTCGCTAAGC
CAATGGCTGCTAACTACTTGAAGAACCAACCAATGTACGTTTTCAGAAAGACTGAATTGAAGCACTCTAA
GACTGAATTGAACTTCAAGGAATGGCAAAAGGCTTTCACTGACGTTATGGGTATGGACGAATTGTACAAG
TAAGGCGCGCCACTTCTAAATAAGCGAATTTCTTATGATTTATGATTTTTATTATTAAATAAGTTATAAA
AAAAATAAGTGTATACAAATTTTAAAGTGACTCTTAGGTTTTAAAACGAAAATTCTTATTCTTGAGTAAC
TCTTTCCTGTAGGTCAGGTTGCTTTCTCAGGTATAGTATGAGGTCGCTCTTATTGACCACACCTCTACCG
GCAGATCCGCTAGGGATAACAGGGTAATATAGATCTGTTTAGCTTGCCTCGTCCCCGCCGGGTCACCCGG
CCAGCGACATGGAGGCCCAGAATACCCTCCTTGACAGTCTTGACGTGCGCAGCTCAGGGGCATGATGTGA
CTGTCGCCCGTACATTTAGCCCATACATCCCCATGTATAATCATTTGCATCCATACATTTTGATGGCCGC
ACGGCGCGAAGCAAAAATTACGGCTCCTCGCTGCAGACCTGCGAGCAGGGAAACGCTCCCCTCACAGACG
CGTTGAATTGTCCCCACGCCGCGCCCCTGTAGAGAAATATAAAAGGTTAGGATTTGCCACTGAGGTTCTT
CTTTCATATACTTCCTTTTAAAATCTTGCTAGGATACAGTTCTCACATCACATCCGAACATAAACAACCA
TGGCAGAACCAGCCCAAAAAAAGCAAAAACAAACTGTTCAGGAGCGCAAGGCGTTTATCTCCCGTATCAC
TAATGAAACTAAAATTCAAATCGCTATTTCGCTGAATGGTGGTTATATTCAAATAAAAGATTCGATTCTT
CCTGCAAAGAAGGATGACGATGTAGCTTCCCAAGCTACTCAGTCACAGGTCATCGATATTCACACAGGTG
TTGGCTTTTTGGATCATATGATCCATGCGTTGGCAAAACACTCTGGTTGGTCTCTTATTGTTGAATGTAT
TGGTGACCTGCACATTGACGATCACCATACTACCGAAGATTGCGGTATCGCATTAGGGCAAGCGTTCAAA
GAAGCAATGGGTGCTGTCCGTGGTGTAAAAAGATTCGGTACTGGGTTCGCACCATTGGATGAGGCGCTAT
CACGTGCCGTAGTCGATTTATCTAGTAGACCATTTGCTGTAATCGACCTTGGATTGAAGAGAGAGATGAT
TGGTGATTTATCCACTGAAATGATTCCACACTTTTTGGAAAGTTTCGCGGAGGCGGCCAGAATTACTTTG
CATGTTGATTGTCTGAGAGGTTTCAACGATCACCACAGAAGTGAGAGTGCGTTCAAGGCTTTGGCTGTTG
CCATAAGAGAAGCTATTTCTAGCAATGGCACCAATGACGTTCCCTCAACCAAAGGTGTTTTGATGTGAAG
TACTGACAATAAAAAGATTCTTGTTTTCAAGAACTTGTCATTTGTATAGTTTTTTTATATTGTAGTTGTT
CTATTTTAATCAAATGTTAGCGTGATTTATATTTTTTTTCGCCTCGACATCATCTGCCCAGATGCGAAGT
TAAGTGCGCAGAAAGTAATATCATGCGTCAATCGTATGTGAATGCTGGTCGCTATACTGCTGTCGATTCG
ATACTAACGCCGCCATCCAGTTTAAACGAGCTCGAATTCATCGATGATATCAGATCCACTAGTGGCCTAT
GCGGCCGCGGATCTGCCGGTCTCCCTATAGTGAGTCGTATTAATTTCGATAAGCCAGGTTAACCTGCATT
AATGAATCGGCCAACGCGCGGGGAGAGGCGGTTTGCGTATTGGGCGCTCTTCCGCTTCCTCGCTCACTGA
CTCGCTGCGCTCGGTCGTTCGGCTGCGGCGAGCGGTATCAGCTCACTCAAAGGCGGTAATACGGTTATCC
ACAGAATCAGGGGATAACGCAGGAAAGAACATGTGAGCAAAAGGCCAGCAAAAGGCCAGGAACCGTAAAA
AGGCCGCGTTGCTGGCGTTTTTCCATAGGCTCCGCCCCCCTGACGAGCATCACAAAAATCGACGCTCAAG
TCAGAGGTGGCGAAACCCGACAGGACTATAAAGATACCAGGCGTTTCCCCCTGGAAGCTCCCTCGTGCGC
TCTCCTGTTCCGACCCTGCCGCTTACCGGATACCTGTCCGCCTTTCTCCCTTCGGGAAGCGTGGCGCTTT
CTCATAGCTCACGCTGTAGGTATCTCAGTTCGGTGTAGGTCGTTCGCTCCAAGCTGGGCTGTGTGCACGA
ACCCCCCGTTCAGCCCGACCGCTGCGCCTTATCCGGTAACTATCGTCTTGAGTCCAACCCGGTAAGACAC
GACTTATCGCCACTGGCAGCAGCCACTGGTAACAGGATTAGCAGAGCGAGGTATGTAGGCGGTGCTACAG
AGTTCTTGAAGTGGTGGCCTAACTACGGCTACACTAGAAGAACAGTATTTGGTATCTGCGCTCTGCTGAA
GCCAGTTACCTTCGGAAAAAGAGTTGGTAGCTCTTGATCCGGCAAACAAACCACCGCTGGTAGCGGTGGT
TTTTTTGTTTGCAAGCAGCAGATTACGCGCAGAAAAAAAGGATCTCAAGAAGATCCTTTGATCTTTTCTA
CGGGGTCTGACGCTCAGTGGAACGAAAACTCACGTTAAGGGATTTTGGTCATGAGATTATCAAAAAGGAT
CTTCACCTAGATCCTTTTAAATTAAAAATGAAGTTTTAAATCAATCTAAAGTATATATGAGTAAACTTGG
TCTGACAGTTACCAATGCTTAATCAGCGAGGCACCTATCTCAGCGATCTGTCTATTTCGTTCATCCATAG
TTGCCTGACTCCCCGTCGTGTAGATAACTACGATACGGGAGGGCTTACCATCTGGCCCCAGTGCTGCAAT
GATACCGCGAGACCCACGCTCACCGGCTCCAGATTTATCAGCAATAAACCAGCCAGCCGGAAGGGCCGAG
CGCAGAAGTGGTCCTGCAACTTTATCCGCCTCCATCCAGTCTATTAATTGTTGCCGGGAAGCTAGAGTAA
GTAGTTCGCCAGTTAATAGTTTGCGCAACGTTGTTGCCATTGCTACAGGCATCGTGGTGTCACGCTCGTC
GTTTGGTATGGCTTCATTCAGCTCCGGTTCCCAACGATCAAGGCGAGTTACATGATCCCCCATGTTGTGC
AAAAAAGCGGTTAGCTCCTTCGGTCCTCCGATCGTTGTCAGAAGTAAGTTGGCCGCAGTGTTATCACTCA
TGGTTATGGCAGCACTGCATAATTCTCTTACTGTCATGCCATCCGTAAGATGCTTTTCTGTGACTGGTGA
GTACTCAACCAAGTCATTCTGAGAATAGTGTATGCGGCGACCGAGTTGCTCTTGCCCGGCGTCAATACGG
GATAATACCGCGCCACATAGCAGAACTTTAAAAGTGCTCATCATTGGAAAACGTTCTTCGGGGCGAAAAC
TCTCAAGGATCTTACCGCTGTTGAGATCCAGTTCGATGTAACCCACTCGTGCACCCAACTGATCTTCAGC
ATCTTTTACTTTCACCAGCGTTTCTGGGTGAGCAAAAACAGGAAGGCAAAATGCCGCAAAAAAGGGAATA
AGGGCGACACGGAAATGTTGAATACTCATACTCTTCCTTTTTCAATATTATTGAAGCATTTATCAGGGTT
ATTGTCTCATGAGCGGATACATATTTGAATGTATTTAGAAAAATAAACAAATAGGGGTTCCGCGCACATT
TCCCCGAAAAGTGCCACCTGACGTCTAAGAAACCATTATTATCATGACATTAACCTATAAAAATAGGCGT
ATCACGAGGCCCTTTCGTCTCGCGCGTTTCGGTGATGACGGTGAAAACCTCTGACACATGCAGCTCCCGG
AGACGGTCACAGCTTGTCTGTAAGCGGATGCCGGGAGCAGACAAGCCCGTCAGGGCGCGTCAGCGGGTGT
TGGCGGGTGTCGGGGCTGGCTTAACTATGCGGCATCAGAGCAGATTGTACTGAGAGTGCACCATATGGAC
ATATTGTCGTTAGAACGCGGCTACAATTAATACATAACCTTATGTATCATACACATACGATTTAGGTGAC
ACTATA
Features (pLannotate 1.2.2; 14 found; start..end, strand, type, name):
     15..272     +  CDS            IAA7 (fragment): IAA7_ARATH - Also known as AXR2. Experimental evidence at protein level: Swiss-Prot protein existence level 1. Aux/IAA proteins are short-lived transcriptional factors that function as repressors of early auxin response genes at low auxin concentrations. Repression is thought to result from the interaction with auxin response factors (ARFs), proteins that bind to the auxin- responsive promoter element (AuxRE). Formation of heterodimers with ARF proteins may alter their ability to modulate early auxin response genes expression. From Arabidopsis thaliana (Mouse-ear cress).
    276..980     +  CDS            mNeonGreen: mNeonGreen is a basic (constitutively fluorescent) green/yellow fluorescent protein published in 2013, derived from Branchiostoma lanceolatum. It is reported to be a very rapidly-maturing monomer with moderate acid sensitivity.
   1004..1191    +  terminator     ADH1 terminator: S. cerevisiae ADH1; transcription terminator for the S. cerevisiae alcohol dehydrogenase 1 (ADH1) gene
   1266..1609    +  promoter       TEF promoter: Ashbya gossypii TEF promoter
   1652..2305    +  CDS            HIS3: HIS7_YEAST - Experimental evidence at protein level: Swiss-Prot protein existence level 1. From Saccharomyces cerevisiae (strain ATCC 204508 / S288c) (Baker's yeast).
   2312..2509    +  terminator     TEF terminator: Ashbya gossypii TEF terminator
   2614..2632    -  promoter       T7 promoter: promoter for bacteriophage T7 RNA polymerase
   2654..2707    -  CDS            lacI (fragment): lac repressor; lacI; The lac repressor binds to the lac operator to inhibit transcription in E. coli. This inhibition can be relieved by adding lactose or isopropyl-β-D-thiogalactopyranoside (IPTG).
   2890..3478    -  rep_origin     ori: high-copy-number ColE1/pMB1/pBR322/pUC origin of replication
   3649..4509    -  CDS            AmpR: β-lactamase; bla; confers resistance to ampicillin, carbenicillin, and related antibiotics
   4510..4614    -  promoter       AmpR promoter: bla
   4709..4744    +  CDS            rop (fragment): Rop protein, which maintains plasmids at low copy number; rop
   4846..4897    +  misc_feature   bom (fragment): basis of mobility region from pBR322
   4960..2       +  promoter       SP6 promoter (across the origin): promoter for bacteriophage SP6 RNA polymerase
