[The description below was written by a language model from this plasmid's Addgene catalogue record and pLannotate feature annotations shown in this document.]
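Description:
pFA6a-mIAA7-mNeon-HISMX6 (also known as pSS1392) is a template plasmid of the pFA6a series for PCR-based C-terminal gene tagging in budding yeast. It is catalogued as a yeast expression vector, but the annotated features include no yeast replication origin and no promoter upstream of the tag. This fits the usual use of pFA6a plasmids: the tagging cassette is amplified with primers carrying homology arms and integrated at the 3' end of a chromosomal gene, so the fusion is expressed from the gene's own promoter. In E. coli the plasmid is maintained at high copy through a ColE1/pUC-type origin and selected with ampicillin via the β-lactamase gene. Short lacI, rop and bom fragments and flanking T7 and SP6 promoters are backbone remnants.

The tagging module begins with mIAA7, a fragment of the Arabidopsis thaliana Aux/IAA protein IAA7 (AXR2) that acts as an auxin-inducible degron. It is followed directly by mNeonGreen, a bright, fast-maturing monomeric green/yellow fluorescent protein, and then the S. cerevisiae ADH1 terminator. Downstream lies the HISMX6 marker, in which the Ashbya gossypii TEF promoter and terminator flank a histidine biosynthesis gene that the automated annotation labels as HIS3, allowing selection of integrants by histidine prototrophy.

A protein tagged with this cassette can be tracked by fluorescence. In strains that also express a suitable auxin receptor F-box protein, which this plasmid does not supply, it can be depleted on auxin addition. The plasmid was deposited with a study systematically comparing auxin-inducible degradation tools in budding yeast.
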