Addgene plasmid #247607: pFA6a-mIAA7-mNeon-HISMX6
Purpose: Yeast gene tagging with mIAA7
Depositing lab: Sebastian Schuck. Depositing organization: Universitaet Heidelberg. Publication: Systematic evaluation of tools for auxin-inducible protein degradation in budding yeast. Hubbe P, Sharma C, Pajonk O, Peters N, Guschtschin-Schmidt N, Friemel N, Schuck S. Mol Biol Cell. 2026 Feb 1;37(2):mr2. doi: 10.1091/mbc.E25-12-0571. Epub 2025 Dec 16. PubMed 41400934.
Backbone
  Vector backbone: pFA6a
  Vector type: Yeast Expression
Growth in bacteria
  Bacterial resistance: Ampicillin, 100 μg/mL
  Growth temperature: 37°C
  Growth strain: DH5alpha
  Copy number: High Copy
Gene/Insert
  Gene/Insert name: mIAA7
  Species: A. thaliana (mustard weed)
  Tag / fusion protein: mNeonGreen (C terminal on insert)
  Cloning method: Gibson Cloning
Terms and licenses: Academic/Nonprofit Terms; Industry Terms: Not Available to Industry
Depositor comments: Also known as pSS1392. Please visit https://doi.org/10.1101/2025.09.24.678194 for bioRxiv preprint.
How to cite: pFA6a-mIAA7-mNeon-HISMX6 was a gift from Sebastian Schuck (Addgene plasmid # 247607 ; http://n2t.net/addgene:247607 ; RRID:Addgene_247607)
